Addgene plasmid #79698: PAK4_HUMAN_D0
Purpose: This plasmid encodes the kinase domain of PAK4. Intended for co-expression with Lambda Phosphatase that accompanies this set to enhance bacterial kinase expression.
Depositing lab: John Chodera & Nicholas Levinson & Markus Seeliger. Depositing organization: Memorial Sloan-Kettering Cancer Center. Publication: An open library of human kinase domain constructs for automated bacterial expression. Albanese SK, Parton DL, Isik M, Rodriguez-Laureano L, Hanson SM, Behr JM, Gradia S, Jeans C, Levinson NM, Seeliger MA, Chodera JD. Biochemistry. 2018 Jul 13. doi: 10.1021/acs.biochem.7b01081. PubMed 30004690.
Backbone
  Vector backbone: pET His10 TEV LIC cloning vector (2B-T-10)
  Backbone manufacturer: Scott Gradia (Addgene plasmid # 78173)
  Vector type: Bacterial Expression
Growth in bacteria
  Bacterial resistance: Ampicillin, 100 μg/mL
  Growth temperature: 37°C
  Growth strain: DH5alpha
  Copy number: Low Copy
Gene/Insert
  Gene/Insert name: PAK4
  Species: H. sapiens (human)
  Entrez Gene: PAK4
  Promoter: T7
  Tag / fusion protein: His10-TEV (N terminal on backbone)
  Cloning method: Ligation Independent Cloning
  Sequencing primers: 5′ T7; 3′ T7 reverse
Terms and licenses: Academic/Nonprofit Terms; Industry Terms: Not Available to Industry
Depositor comments: This plasmid was generated as part of an open library of human kinase domain constructs for automated bacterial expression. The work can be found here doi: http://dx.doi.org/10.1101/038711 The lambda phosphatase expression vector can be found at https://www.addgene.org/79748/ The YopH Phosphatase expression vector can be found at https://www.addgene.org/79749/
How to cite: PAK4_HUMAN_D0 was a gift from John Chodera & Nicholas Levinson & Markus Seeliger (Addgene plasmid # 79698 ; http://n2t.net/addgene:79698 ; RRID:Addgene_79698)
