[The description below was written by a language model from this plasmid's Addgene catalogue record.]
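Description:
PAK4_HUMAN_D0 is a bacterial expression plasmid built on the pET His10 TEV LIC cloning vector (2B-T-10), a pET-family backbone designed for ligation-independent cloning. It is maintained in E. coli as a low-copy plasmid under ampicillin selection, with a standard cloning strain listed for propagation. The record provides no feature table, so the origin of replication, terminator and any lac repressor or operator elements are not stated, nor are the residue boundaries of the insert.

The payload is the kinase domain of human PAK4 (p21-activated kinase 4, a serine/threonine kinase), inserted by LIC downstream of a T7 promoter. Transcription therefore depends on T7 RNA polymerase, which means protein production requires an expression host that supplies this polymerase rather than the cloning strain used for propagation. The backbone contributes an N-terminal ten-histidine tag followed by a TEV protease recognition site, so the fusion protein can be captured by immobilised metal affinity chromatography and the tag then cleaved off by TEV protease to release the kinase domain with little extra sequence.

The plasmid belongs to an open library of human kinase domain constructs assembled for automated bacterial expression. It is intended to be co-expressed with a lambda phosphatase plasmid from the same set. This approach is used to enhance kinase yield in bacteria, presumably by keeping the kinase dephosphorylated and limiting the harm its activity does to the host. A YopH phosphatase vector is also mentioned as part of the collection. Typical uses would be producing recombinant PAK4 kinase domain for biochemical, biophysical or inhibitor-binding studies.
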