>Addgene plasmid #79698 | PAK4_HUMAN_D0 | depositor partial sequence | sequence record 149020 | Sequence of gene (PAK4_HUMAN) inserted into backbone.
TCACCACAGCGGGAGCCACAGCGAGTATCCCATGAGCAGTTCCGGGCTGCCCTGCAGCTGGTGGTGGACC
CAGGCGACCCCCGCTCCTACCTGGACAACTTCATCAAGATTGGCGAGGGCTCCACGGGCATCGTGTGCAT
CGCCACCGTGCGCAGCTCGGGCAAGCTGGTGGCCGTCAAGAAGATGGACCTGCGCAAGCAGCAGAGGCGC
GAGCTGCTCTTCAACGAGGTGGTAATCATGAGGGACTACCAGCACGAGAATGTGGTGGAGATGTACAACA
GCTACCTGGTGGGGGACGAGCTCTGGGTGGTCATGGAGTTCCTGGAAGGAGGCGCCCTCACCGACATCGT
CACCCACACCAGGATGAACGAGGAGCAGATCGCGGCCGTGTGCCTTGCAGTGCTGCAGGCCCTGTCGGTG
CTCCACGCCCAGGGCGTCATCCACCGGGACATCAAGAGCGACTCGATCCTGCTGACCCATGATGGCAGGG
TGAAGCTGTCAGACTTTGGGTTCTGCGCCCAGGTGAGCAAGGAAGTGCCCCGAAGGAAGTCGCTGGTCGG
CACGCCCTACTGGATGGCCCCAGAGCTCATCTCCCGCCTTCCCTACGGGCCAGAGGTAGACATCTGGTCG
CTGGGGATAATGGTGATTGAGATGGTGGACGGAGAGCCCCCCTACTTCAACGAGCCACCCCTCAAAGCCA
TGAAGATGATTCGGGACAACCTGCCACCCCGACTGAAGAACCTGCACAAGGTGTCGCCATCCCTGAAGGG
CTTCCTGGACCGCCTGCTGGTGCGAGACCCTGCCCAGCGGGCCACGGCAGCCGAGCTGCTGAAGCACCCA
TTCCTGGCCAAGGCAGGGCCGCCTGCCAGCATCGTGCCCCTCATGCGCCAGAACCGCACCAGA
