>Addgene plasmid #79698 | PAK4_HUMAN_D0 | addgene partial sequence | sequence record 159344 | T7 5'-TAATACGACTCACTATAGGG-3'
GGAGAGCTCTTTAATTAAGCGGCCGCCCTGCAGGACTCGAGTTCTAGAAATAATTTTGTTTAACTTTAAG
AAGGAGATATACATATGAAATCTTCTCACCATCACCATCACCATCACCATCACCATGAAAACCTGTACTT
CCAATCCAATGCATCACCACAGCGGGAGCCACAGCGAGTATCCCATGAGCAGTTCCGGGCTGCCCTGCAG
CTGGTGGTGGACCCAGGCGACCCCCGCTCCTACCTGGACAACTTCATCAAGATTGGCGAGGGCTCCACGG
GCATCGTGTGCATCGCCACCGTGCGCAGCTCGGGCAAGCTGGTGGCCGTCAAGAAGATGGACCTGCGCAA
GCAGCAGAGGCGCGAGCTGCTCTTCAACGAGGTGGTAATCATGAGGGACTACCAGCACGAGAATGTGGTG
GAGATGTACAACAGCTACCTGGTGGGGGACGAGCTCTGGGTGGTCATGGAGTTCCTGGAAGGAGGCGCCC
TCACCGACATCGTCA
