>Addgene plasmid #79698 | PAK4_HUMAN_D0 | addgene partial sequence | sequence record 159345 | T7term 5'-GCTAGTTATTGCTCAGCGG-3'
TTCCTTTCGGGCTTTGTTAGCAGCCGGATCAGCGCGCACGCGTGGTACCGGCCGGCCACCAGGTGGCGCG
CCGCGATCGCGGATCCGTTATCCACTTCCAATGTTATTATCTGGTGCGGTTCTGGCGCATGAGGGGCACG
ATGCTGGCAGGCGGCCCTGCCTTGGCCAGGAATGGGTGCTTCAGCAGCTCGGCTGCCGTGGCCCGCTGGG
CAGGGTCTCGCACCAGCAGGCGGTCCAGGAAGCCCTTCAGGGATGGCGACACCTTGTGCAGGTTCTTCAG
TCGGGGTGGCAGGTTGTCCCGAATCATCTTCATGGCTTTGAGGGGTGGCTCGTTGAAGTAGGGGGGCTCT
CCGTCCACCATCTCAATCACCATTATCCCCAGCGACCAGATGTCTACCTCTGGCCCGTAGGGAAGGCGGG
AGATGAGCTCTGGGGCCATCCAGTAGGGCGTGCCGACCAGCGACTTCCTTCGGGGCACTTCCTTGCTCAC
CTGGGCGCAGAACCCAAAGTCTGACAGCTTCACCCTGCCATCATGGGTCAGCAGGATCGAGTCGCTCTTG
ATGTCCCGGTGGATGACGCCCTGGGCGTGGAGCACCGACAGGGCCTGCAGCACTGCAAGGCACACGGCCG
CGATCTGCTCCTCGTTCATCCTGGTGTGGGTGACGATGTCGGTGAGGGCGCCTCCTTCCAGGAACTCCAT
GACCACCCAGAGCTCGTCCCCCACCAGGTAGCTGTTGTACATCTCCACCACATTCTCGTGCTGGTAGTCC
CTCATGATTACCACCTCGTTGAAGAGCAGCTCGCGCCTCTGCTGCTTGCGCAGGTCCATCTTCTTGACGG
CCACCAGCTTGCCCGAGCTGCGCACGGTGGCGATGCACACGATGCCCGTGGAGCCCTCGCCAATCTTGAT
GAAGTTGTCCAGGTAGGAGCGGGGGTCGCCTGGGTCCACCACCAGCTGCAGGGCAGCCCGGAACTGCTCA
TGGGATACTCGCTGTGGCTCCCGCTGTGGTGATGCATTGGATTGGAAGTACAGGTTTTCATGGTGATGGT
GATGGT
